Addgene plasmid #32046: GMIP
Purpose: Bacterial expression for structure determination; may not be full ORF
Depositing lab: Cheryl Arrowsmith. Depositing organization: University of Toronto.
Backbone
  Vector backbone: pET28-MHL
  Backbone manufacturer: Structural Genomics Consortium (Addgene plasmid 26096)
  Backbone size w/o insert (bp): 7325
  Vector type: Bacterial Expression
Growth in bacteria
  Bacterial resistance: Kanamycin, 50 μg/mL
  Growth temperature: 37°C
  Growth strain: DH5alpha
  Copy number: Low Copy
Gene/Insert
  Gene/Insert name: GMIP (alt names: PDB: 3QWE; GEM interacting protein, N-terminal domain)
  Species: H. sapiens (human)
  Insert size (bp): 834
  Mutation: amino acids 80-357 only
  GenBank ID: BC126436.1
  Entrez Gene: GMIP (a.k.a. ARHGAP46)
  Tag / fusion protein: His (with TEV cleavage) (N terminal on backbone)
  Cloning method: Ligation Independent Cloning
  Sequencing primers: 5′ T7; 3′ T7-term
Terms and licenses: Academic/Nonprofit Terms; Industry Terms: Not Available to Industry
Depositor comments: PDB: 3QWE. http://www.thesgc.org/structures/3QWE/
How to cite: GMIP was a gift from Cheryl Arrowsmith (Addgene plasmid # 32046 ; http://n2t.net/addgene:32046 ; RRID:Addgene_32046)
