[The description below was written by a language model from this plasmid's Addgene catalogue record.]
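Description:
GMIP is a bacterial expression plasmid built on the pET28-MHL backbone, a structural-genomics derivative of the pET28 family designed for ligation-independent cloning. It is propagated in standard E. coli cloning strains as a low-copy plasmid under kanamycin selection. The record does not include a feature table, so the promoter and origin are not explicitly listed. The use of T7 and T7-terminator sequencing primers is nonetheless consistent with the usual pET arrangement, in which the insert sits between a T7 promoter and T7 terminator and is expressed in hosts that supply T7 RNA polymerase.

The insert is an 834 bp fragment of human GMIP (GEM interacting protein, also known as ARHGAP46) that encodes only amino acids 80–357, described as the N-terminal domain, so it is not the full open reading frame. The backbone contributes an N-terminal His tag followed by a TEV protease cleavage site. This allows the recombinant protein to be captured by immobilized metal affinity chromatography and the tag to be removed afterwards, leaving a near-native domain.

The stated purpose is bacterial production of this GMIP fragment for structure determination, and the depositor links the construct to a deposited Protein Data Bank structure of the domain. It suits work that needs purified GMIP N-terminal domain, such as crystallography, biophysical characterization or binding studies. It is not suitable where the full-length protein, including regions outside residues 80–357, is required. The record indicates distribution to academic and nonprofit users only.
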