>Addgene plasmid #32046 | GMIP | depositor partial sequence | sequence record 38623 | insert
GGGGAGGAACTGGACTTGCGGCTCATTCGGACAAAGGGGGGTGTGGACGCAGCCCTGGAATATGCCAAGA
CCTGGAGCCGCTATGCCAAGGAACTGCTTGCCTGGACTGAAAAGAGAGCCAGCTATGAGCTGGAGTTTGC
TAAGAGCACCATGAAGATCGCTGAAGCTGGCAAGGTGTCCATTCAACAGCAGAGCCACATGCCTCTGCAG
TACATCTACACCCTGTTTCTGGAGCACGATCTCAGCCTGGGAACCCTGGCCATGGAGACAGTGGCCCAGC
AGAAAAGAGACTACTACCAGCCCCTCGCCGCCAAACGGACTGAGATTGAGAAGTGGCGGAAGGAGTTCAA
GGAGCAGTGGATGAAGGAGCAGAAGCGGATGAATGAGGCGGTGCAGGCACTGCGGCGCGCCCAGCTGCAG
TATGTGCAACGCAGCGAGGACCTGCGGGCACGCTCCCAGGGGTCCCCTGAGGACTCGGCCCCCCAGGCCT
CGCCGGGACCTAGCAAGCAGCAGGAGCGGCGGCGGCGCTCGCGAGAGGAGGCCCAGGCCAAGGCGCAGGA
GGCCGAGGCGCTGTACCAGGCCTGTGTCCGCGAGGCCAACGCGCGGCAGCAGGACCTGGAGATCGCCAAG
CAGCGAATCGTGTCGCACGTGCGCAAGCTGGTGTTTCAGGGGGATGAAGTGCTGAGGCGGGTGACGCTGA
GTCTCTTCGGGCTGCGGGGGGCGCAGGCAGAGCGTGGCCCCCGCGCCTTCGCCGCCCTGGCCGAGTGCTG
TGCGCCCTTTGAGCCGGGCCAGCGCTACCAGGAGTTTGTACGGGCGCTGCGGCCCGAGGCCCCG
