>Addgene plasmid #32046 | GMIP | addgene partial sequence | sequence record 41849 | T7 5'-TAATACGACTCACTATAGGG-3'
TTTTGTTTACTTTAAGAAGGAGATATACCATGCATCATCATCATCATCACAGCAGCGGCAGAGAAAACTT
GTATTTCCAGGGCGGGGAGGAACTGGACTTGCGGCTCATTCGGACAAAGGGGGGTGTGGACGCAGCCCTG
GAATATGCCAAGACCTGGAGCCGCTATGCCAAGGAACTGCTTGCCTGGACTGAAAAGAGAGCCAGCTATG
AGCTGGAGTTTGCTAAGAGCACCATGAAGATCGCTGAAGCTGGCAAGGTGTCCATTCAACAGCAGAGCCA
CATGCCTCTGCAGTACATCTACACCCTGTTTCTGGAGCA
