>Addgene plasmid #32046 | GMIP | addgene partial sequence | sequence record 42594 | T7-term
GCAGCCGGATCTCAGTGGTGGTGGTGGTGGTGCTCGAGTGCGGCCGCAAGCTTCGTCATCACGGGGCCTC
GGGCCGCAGCGCCCGTACAAACTCCTGGTAGCGCTGGCCCGGCTCAAAGGGCGCACAGCACTCGGCCAGG
GCGGCGAAGGCGCGGGGGCCACGCTCTGCCTGCGCCCCCCGCAGCCCGAAGAGACTCAGCGTCACCCGCC
TCAGCACTTCATCCCCCTGAAACACCAGCTTGCGCACGTGCGACACGATTCGCTGCTTGGCGATCTCCAG
GTCCTGCTGCCGCGCGTTGGCCTCGCGGACACAGGCCTGGTACAGCGCCTCGGCCTCCTGCGCCTTGGCC
TGGGCCTCCTCTCGCGAGCGCCGCCGCCGCTCCTGCTGCTTGCTAGGTCCCGGCGAGGCCTGGGGGGCCG
AGTCCTCAGGGGACCCCTGGGAGCGTGCCCGCAGGTCCTCGCTGCGTTGCACATACTGCAGCTGGGCGCG
CCGCAGTGCCTGCACCGCCTCATTCATCCGCTTCTGCTCCTTCATCCACTGCTCCTTGAACTCCTTCCGC
CACTTCTCAATCTCAGTCCGTTTGGCGGCGAGGGGCTGGTAGTAGTCTCTTTTCTGCTGGGCCACTGTCT
CCATGGCCAGGGTTCCCAGGCTGAGATCGTGCTCCAGAAACAGGGTGTAGATGTACTGCAGAGGCATGTG
GCTCTGCTGTTGAATGGACACCTTGCCAGCTTCAGCGATCTTCATGGTGCTCTTAGCAAACTCCAGCTCA
TAGCTGGCTCTCTTTTCAGTCCAGGCAAGCAGTTCCTTGGCA
